Addgene plasmid #16085: pTRE-Tight cz::caspase-3 (p17) [TU#818]
Depositing lab: Martin Chalfie. Publication: Targeted cell killing by reconstituted caspases. Chelur DS, Chalfie M. Proc Natl Acad Sci U S A. 2007 Feb 13. 104(7):2283-8. 10.1073/pnas.0610877104 PubMed 17283333.
Backbone
  Vector backbone: pTRE-tight
  Backbone manufacturer: Clontech
  Backbone size w/o insert (bp): 2540
  Vector type: Mammalian Expression
Growth in bacteria
  Bacterial resistance: Ampicillin, 100 μg/mL
  Growth temperature: 37°C
  Growth strain: DH5alpha
  Copy number: Unknown
Gene/Insert
  Gene/Insert name: cz :: caspase-3 (p17) (alt name: caspase-3)
  Species: H. sapiens (human)
  Insert size (bp): 699
  Entrez Gene: CASP3 (a.k.a. CPP32, CPP32B, SCA-1)
  Cloning method: Restriction Enzyme; 5′ cloning site BamHI (not destroyed); 3′ cloning site XbaI (not destroyed)
  Sequencing primers: 5′ LNCX
Resource information
  A portion of this plasmid was derived from a plasmid made by: caspase-3 from MGC full length cDNA clone ID 4419175.
Terms and licenses: Academic/Nonprofit Terms; Industry Terms: Not Available to Industry
Depositor comments: caspase-3 (p17) fused to the antiparallel leucine-zipper domain CZ (AQLEKKLQALEKKLAQLEWKNQALEKKLAQ). For listed sequence, 365-454bp = CZ; 515-1042 caspase3(p17).
How to cite: pTRE-Tight cz::caspase-3 (p17) [TU#818] was a gift from Martin Chalfie (Addgene plasmid # 16085 ; http://n2t.net/addgene:16085 ; RRID:Addgene_16085)
