[The description below was written by a language model from this plasmid's Addgene catalogue record and pLannotate feature annotations shown in this document.]
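Description:
pTRE-Tight cz::caspase-3 (p17) [TU#818] is a tetracycline-inducible mammalian expression plasmid built on the Clontech pTRE-Tight backbone. It is propagated in E. coli through a high-copy ColE1/pUC-type origin and selected with ampicillin via the β-lactamase gene and its native promoter. The annotated sequence shows no mammalian selection marker, so the plasmid appears suited to transient transfection or co-transfection with a separate marker. It also encodes no Tet transactivator. Expression from the tight TRE promoter (seven tet operator repeats upstream of a minimal CMV promoter) therefore depends on a tTA or rtTA protein supplied from another construct or a Tet-On/Tet-Off cell line.

The insert, cloned between BamHI and XbaI sites, encodes the p17 large subunit of human caspase-3 (CASP3, derived from a full-length MGC cDNA clone) fused at its N-terminal side to the antiparallel leucine-zipper domain CZ. According to the depositor, the zipper sits upstream of the caspase fragment and is separated from it by a short intervening stretch. Transcription ends at an SV40 polyadenylation signal. The short "large T antigen" fragment annotated just before that signal is most likely part of this SV40-derived 3′ region rather than an intended coding element.

The associated publication concerns targeted cell killing by reconstituted caspases. The p17 subunit alone would not be expected to form an active enzyme. The zipper is presumably meant to pair it with a complementary zipper-tagged partner subunit expressed from a separate construct, so that apoptosis occurs only in cells expressing both halves. The partner plasmid is not described in this record.
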