Features (pLannotate 1.2.2; 8 found; start..end, strand, type, name):
      4..318     +  promoter       tight TRE promoter: Tet-responsive promoter PTight, consisting of seven tet operator sequences followed by the minimal CMV promoter
    323..349     +  misc_feature   MCS (fragment): pUC18/19 multiple cloning site
    515..1039    +  CDS            CASP3 (fragment): CASP3_HUMAN - Also known as CPP32. Experimental evidence at protein level: Swiss-Prot protein existence level 1. Involved in the activation cascade of caspases responsible for apoptosis execution (PubMed:7596430). At the onset of apoptosis it proteolytically cleaves poly(ADP-ribose) polymerase (PARP) at a '216- Asp-|-Gly-217' bond (PubMed:7774019). Cleaves and activates sterol regulatory element binding proteins (SREBPs) between the basic helix- loop-helix leucine zipper domain and the membrane attachment domain. Cleaves and activates caspase-6, -7 and -9 (PubMed:7596430). Involved in the clea
   1050..1133    +  CDS            large T antigen (fragment): large T antigen from SV40 (simian virus 40)
   1156..1237    +  polyA_signal   SV40 poly(A) signal: SV40 polyadenylation signal
   1419..2007    -  rep_origin     ori: high-copy-number ColE1/pMB1/pBR322/pUC origin of replication
   2178..3038    -  CDS            AmpR: β-lactamase; bla; confers resistance to ampicillin, carbenicillin, and related antibiotics
   3039..3143    -  promoter       AmpR promoter: bla
>Addgene plasmid #16085 | pTRE-Tight cz::caspase-3 (p17) [TU#818] | depositor full sequence | sequence record 8478 | Author sequence
CTCGAGTTTACTCCCTATCAGTGATAGAGAACGTATGTCGAGTTTACTCCCTATCAGTGATAGAGAACGA
TGTCGAGTTTACTCCCTATCAGTGATAGAGAACGTATGTCGAGTTTACTCCCTATCAGTGATAGAGAACG
TATGTCGAGTTTACTCCCTATCAGTGATAGAGAACGTATGTCGAGTTTATCCCTATCAGTGATAGAGAAC
GTATGTCGAGTTTACTCCCTATCAGTGATAGAGAACGTATGTCGAGGTAGGCGTGTACGGTGGGAGGCCT
ATATAAGCAGAGCTCGTTTAGTGAACCGTCAGATCGCCTGGAGAATTCGAGCTCGGTACCCGGGGATCCG
CCACCATGGCTAGCGCACAGCTGGAGAAGAAACTGCAGGCTCTGGAGAAGAAACTGGCACAGCTGGAGTG
GAAAAACCAGGCACTGGAGAAGAAACTGGCACAGGGTGGAAGCGGTCCCCGGGATTGGCCAAAGGACCCA
AAGGAGGACCCTTGGAGGGTACCAATGGAGAACACTGAAAACTCAGTGGATTCAAAATCCATTAAAAATT
TGGAACCAAAGATCATACATGGAAGCGAATCAATGGACTCTGGAATATCCCTGGACAACAGTTATAAAAT
GGATTATCCTGAGATGGGTTTATGTATAATAATTAATAATAAGAATTTTCATAAAAGCACTGGAATGACA
TCTCGGTCTGGTACAGATGTCGATGCAGCAAACCTCAGGGAAACATTCAGAAACTTGAAATATGAAGTCA
GGAATAAAAATGATCTTACACGTGAAGAAATTGTGGAATTGATGCGTGATGTTTCTAAAGAAGATCACAG
CAAAAGGAGCAGTTTTGTTTGTGTGCTTCTGAGCCATGGTGAAGAAGGAATAATTTTTGGAACAAATGGA
CCTGTTGACCTGAAAAAAATAACAAACTTTTTCAGAGGGGATCGTTGTAGAAGTCTAACTGGAAAACCCA
AACTTTTCATTATTCAGGCCTGCCGTGGTACAGAACTGGACTGTGGCATTGAGACAGACTGATCTAGAGG
ATCATAATCAGCCATACCACATTTGTAGAGGTTTTACTTGCTTTAAAAAACCTCCCACACCTCCCCCTGA
ACCTGAAACATAAAATGAATGCAATTGTTGTTGTTAACTTGTTTATTGCAGCTTATAATGGTTACAAATA
AAGCAATAGCATCACAAATTTCACAAATAAAGCATTTTTTTCACTGCCTCGAGCTTCCTCGCTCACTGAC
TCGCTGCGCTCGGTCGTTCGGCTGCGGCGAGCGGTATCAGCTCACTCAAAGGCGGTAATACGGTTATCCA
CAGAATCAGGGGATAACGCAGGAAAGAACATGTGAGCAAAAGGCCAGCAAAAGGCCAGGAACCGTAAAAA
GGCCGCGTTGCTGGCGTTTTTCCATAGGCTCCGCCCCCCTGACGAGCATCACAAAAATCGACGCTCAAGT
CAGAGGTGGCGAAACCCGACAGGACTATAAAGATACCAGGCGTTTCCCCCTGGAAGCTCCCTCGTGCGCT
CTCCTGTTCCGACCCTGCCGCTTACCGGATACCTGTCCGCCTTTCTCCCTTCGGGAAGCGTGGCGCTTTC
TCAATGCTCACGCTGTAGGTATCTCAGTTCGGTGTAGGTCGTTCGCTCCAAGCTGGGCTGTGTGCACGAA
CCCCCCGTTCAGCCCGACCGCTGCGCCTTATCCGGTAACTATCGTCTTGAGTCCAACCCGGTAAGACACG
ACTTATCGCCACTGGCAGCAGCCACTGGTAACAGGATTAGCAGAGCGAGGTATGTAGGCGGTGCTACAGA
GTTCTTGAAGTGGTGGCCTAACTACGGCTACACTAGAAGGACAGTATTTGGTATCTGCGCTCTGCTGAAG
CCAGTTACCTTCGGAAAAAGAGTTGGTAGCTCTTGATCCGGCAAACAAACCACCGCTGGTAGCGGTGGTT
TTTTTGTTTGCAAGCAGCAGATTACGCGCAGAAAAAAAGGATCTCAAGAAGATCCTTTGATCTTTTCTAC
GGGGTCTGACGCTCAGTGGAACGAAAACTCACGTTAAGGGATTTTGGTCATGAGATTATCAAAAAGGATC
TTCACCTAGATCCTTTTAAATTAAAAATGAAGTTTTAAATCAATCTAAAGTATATATGAGTAAACTTGGT
CTGACAGTTACCAATGCTTAATCAGTGAGGCACCTATCTCAGCGATCTGTCTATTTCGTTCATCCATAGT
TGCCTGACTCCCCGTCGTGTAGATAACTACGATACGGGAGGGCTTACCATCTGGCCCCAGTGCTGCAATG
ATACCGCGAGACCCACGCTCACCGGCTCCAGATTTATCAGCAATAAACCAGCCAGCCGGAAGGGCCGAGC
GCAGAAGTGGTCCTGCAACTTTATCCGCCTCCATCCAGTCTATTAATTGTTGCCGGGAAGCTAGAGTAAG
TAGTTCGCCAGTTAATAGTTTGCGCAACGTTGTTGCCATTGCTACAGGCATCGTGGTGTCACGCTCGTCG
TTTGGTATGGCTTCATTCAGCTCCGGTTCCCAACGATCAAGGCGAGTTACATGATCCCCCATGTTGTGCA
AAAAAGCGGTTAGCTCCTTCGGTCCTCCGATCGTTGTCAGAAGTAAGTTGGCCGCAGTGTTATCACTCAT
GGTTATGGCAGCACTGCATAATTCTCTTACTGTCATGCCATCCGTAAGATGCTTTTCTGTGACTGGTGAG
TACTCAACCAAGTCATTCTGAGAATAGTGTATGCGGCGACCGAGTTGCTCTTGCCCGGCGTCAATACGGG
ATAATACCGCGCCACATAGCAGAACTTTAAAAGTGCTCATCATTGGAAAACGTTCTTCGGGGCGAAAACT
CTCAAGGATCTTACCGCTGTTGAGATCCAGTTCGATGTAACCCACTCGTGCACCCAACTGATCTTCAGCA
TCTTTTACTTTCACCAGCGTTTCTGGGTGAGCAAAAACAGGAAGGCAAAATGCCGCAAAAAAGGGAATAA
GGGCGACACGGAAATGTTGAATACTCATACTCTTCCTTTTTCAATATTATTGAAGCATTTATCAGGGTTA
TTGTCTCATGAGCGGATACATATTTGAATGTATTTAGAAAAATAAACAAATAGGGGTTCCGCGCACATTT
CCCCGAAAAGTGCCACCTGACGTCTAAGAAACCATTATTATCATGACATTAACCTATAAAAATAGGCGTA
TCACGAGGCCCTTTCGTCTTCA
