>Addgene plasmid #16085 | pTRE-Tight cz::caspase-3 (p17) [TU#818] | addgene partial sequence | sequence record 22446 | LNCX 5'-AGCTCGTTTAGTGAACCGTCAGATC-3'
GGCACTGGAGAAGAAACTGGCACAGGGTGGAAGCGGTCCCCGGGATTGGCCAAAGGACCCAAAGGAGGAC
CCTTGGAGGGTACCAATGGAGAACACTGAAAACTCAGTGGATTCAAAATCCATTAAAAATTTGGAACCAA
AGATCATACATGGAAGCGAATCAATGGACTCTGGAATATCCCTGGACAACAGTTATAAAATGGATTATCC
TGAGATGGGTTTATGTATAATAATTAATAATAAGAATTTTCATAAAAGCACTGGAATGACATCTCGGTCT
GGTACAGATGTCGATGCAGCAAACCTCAGGGAAACATTCAGAAACTTGAAATATGAAGTCAGGAATAATA
ATGATCTTACACGTGAAGAAATTGTGGAATTGATGCGTGATGTTTCTAAAGAAGATCACAGCAAAAGGAG
CAGTTTTGTTTGTGTGCTTCTGAGCCATGGTGAAGAAGGAATAATTTTTGGAACAAATGGACCTGTTGAC
CTGAAAAAATAACAAACTTTTTCAGAGGGGATCGTTGTAGAAGTCTAACTGGAAAACCCAAACTTTTTCT
TATTCAGGCCTGCCGTGGTAC
